Addgene plasmid #185515: pCS2-foxd4l1.1-GARG-myc
Purpose: Expression of Xenopus laevis foxd4
Depositing lab: Sally Moody. Depositing organization: George Washington University. Publication: Specific domains of FoxD4/5 activate and repress neural transcription factor genes to control the progression of immature neural ectoderm to differentiating neural plate. Neilson KM, Klein SL, Mhaske P, Mood K, Daar IO, Moody SA. Dev Biol. 2012 May 15;365(2):363-75. doi: 10.1016/j.ydbio.2012.03.004. Epub 2012 Mar 10. PubMed 22425621.
Backbone
  Vector backbone: pCS2+
  Vector type: In vitro transcription
Growth in bacteria
  Bacterial resistance: Ampicillin, 100 μg/mL
  Growth temperature: 37°C
  Growth strain: DH5alpha
  Copy number: High Copy
Gene/Insert
  Gene/Insert name: foxd4l1.1 (alt name: foxd5)
  Species: X. laevis (frog)
  Insert size (bp): 1160
  Mutation: Replaces Q to G in GARQYNLI
  Tag / fusion protein: myc (N terminal on insert)
  Cloning method: Restriction Enzyme; 5′ cloning site unknown (unknown if destroyed)
Terms and licenses: Academic/Nonprofit Terms; Industry Terms: Not Available to Industry
How to cite: pCS2-foxd4l1.1-GARG-myc was a gift from Sally Moody (Addgene plasmid # 185515 ; http://n2t.net/addgene:185515 ; RRID:Addgene_185515)
