[The description below was written by a language model from this plasmid's Addgene catalogue record and pLannotate feature annotations shown in this document.]
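Description:
pCS2-foxd4l1.1-GARG-myc is a pCS2+-based plasmid of about 5.4 kb, catalogued as an in vitro transcription vector, that carries a mutant, epitope-tagged form of the Xenopus laevis forkhead transcription factor foxd4l1.1 (also called foxd5). It is maintained in E. coli through a high-copy ColE1/pUC-type origin and selected with ampicillin via the β-lactamase gene. An f1 phage origin and remnants of the lac promoter/operator, lacZα and lacI regions are also annotated as leftovers of the backbone.

The payload is a single open reading frame in which six tandem copies of the Myc epitope are annotated immediately upstream of the foxd5-a coding sequence, giving an N-terminally Myc-tagged protein that can be detected with anti-Myc antibodies. According to the record, the insert (about 1.16 kb) carries a substitution changing glutamine to glycine within the GARQYNLI motif, which gives the "GARG" name. The record does not explain the functional consequence, although the associated study concerns mapping domains of FoxD4/5 that activate or repress neural transcription factor genes.

As is typical of the pCS2+ design, the simian CMV IE94 enhancer/promoter lies upstream of an SP6 promoter, and an SV40 polyadenylation signal follows the coding region. The SP6 promoter allows synthesis of sense mRNA in vitro, commonly for microinjection into frog embryos. The CMV IE94 promoter could also drive expression directly from the plasmid in vertebrate cells. T7 (a fragment) and T3 promoters are annotated downstream in the antisense orientation. The stated purpose is simply expression of Xenopus laevis foxd4.
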