Features (pLannotate 1.2.2; 21 found; start..end, strand, type, name):
     35..53      +  promoter       SP6 promoter: promoter for bacteriophage SP6 RNA polymerase
    103..132     +  CDS            Myc: Myc (human c-Myc proto-oncogene) epitope tag
    142..171     +  CDS            Myc: Myc (human c-Myc proto-oncogene) epitope tag
    181..210     +  CDS            Myc: Myc (human c-Myc proto-oncogene) epitope tag
    220..249     +  CDS            Myc: Myc (human c-Myc proto-oncogene) epitope tag
    259..288     +  CDS            Myc: Myc (human c-Myc proto-oncogene) epitope tag
    322..351     +  CDS            Myc: Myc (human c-Myc proto-oncogene) epitope tag
    364..1419    +  CDS            foxd5-a: FXD5A_XENLA - Also known as foxd5a From Xenopus laevis (African clawed frog).
   1430..1447    -  promoter       T7 promoter (fragment): promoter for bacteriophage T7 RNA polymerase
   1452..1586    -  polyA_signal   SV40 poly(A) signal: SV40 polyadenylation signal
   1699..1717    -  promoter       T3 promoter: promoter for bacteriophage T3 RNA polymerase
   1762..1778    -  protein_bind   lac operator: The lac repressor binds to the lac operator to inhibit transcription in E. coli. This inhibition can be relieved by adding lactose or isopropyl-β-D-thiogalactopyranoside (IPTG). lac repressor encoded by lacI
   1786..1816    -  promoter       lac promoter: promoter for the E. coli lac operon
   1831..1852    -  protein_bind   CAP binding site: CAP binding activates transcription in the presence of cAMP. E. coli catabolite activator protein
   1865..1957    -  CDS            lacI (fragment): lac repressor; lacI; The lac repressor binds to the lac operator to inhibit transcription in E. coli. This inhibition can be relieved by adding lactose or isopropyl-β-D-thiogalactopyranoside (IPTG).
   2140..2728    -  rep_origin     ori: high-copy-number ColE1/pMB1/pBR322/pUC origin of replication
   2899..3759    -  CDS            AmpR: β-lactamase; bla; confers resistance to ampicillin, carbenicillin, and related antibiotics
   3760..3864    -  promoter       AmpR promoter: bla
   3917..4345    -  rep_origin     f1 ori (sequence partly withheld): f1 bacteriophage origin of replication; arrow indicates direction of (+) strand synthesis
   4350..4416    -  CDS            lacZα (fragment): LacZα fragment of β-galactosidase; lacZ fragment
   4423..5400    +  promoter       CMV IE94 promoter: enhancer/promoter region of simian cytomegalovirus major immediate early transcription unit IE94
>Addgene plasmid #185515 | pCS2-foxd4l1.1-GARG-myc | addgene full sequence | sequence record 366566 | Addgene NGS Result
CGCCATTCTGCCTGGGGACGTCGGAGCAAGCTTGATTTAGGTGACACTATAGAATACAAGCTACTTGTTC
TTTTTGCAGGATCCCATCGATTTAAAGCTATGGAGCAAAAGCTCATTTCTGAAGAGGACTTGAATGAAAT
GGAGCAAAAGCTCATTTCTGAAGAGGACTTGAATGAAATGGAGCAAAAGCTCATTTCTGAAGAGGACTTG
AATGAAATGGAGCAAAAGCTCATTTCTGAAGAGGACTTGAATGAAATGGAGCAAAAGCTCATTTCTGAAG
AGGACTTGAATGAAATGGAGAGCTTGGGCGACCTCACCATGGAGCAAAAGCTCATTTCTGAAGAGGACTT
GAATTCAAGGCCTATGAGCTTTAGCCAGGAGTCTGGTGCCCATCATCACCCCCAGGATTATGCAGGACTT
TCTGATGAGGAGGATGAAATTGATATTCTTGGAGAAGATGATCCCTGCAGCCTAAAGTCACACTTTTACC
TACAGCCCACACATTCAGTGATGGGGGACAGTGAGATGCTGAGTCCTTCCAAGCTCAGCTGCACTGAAAG
TGAGAGTGATTCCTCTGGAGAGAGTGAAGGAGGTACTTCTAAAGACTCCTCAACCACCCCAACTGGTAGC
AAAGCCAAAAGGACTCTGGTAAAGCCTCCTTACTCTTACATTGCTCTAATCACCATGGCTATCCTGCAGA
GTCCCCACAAGAAACTGACTCTCAGTGGCATCTGTGATTTTATCAGCAGCAAGTTCCCTTACTACAAGGA
CAAGTTCCCTGCTTGGCAGAATTCCATCAGGCACAACCTGTCCCTTAATGACTGCTTTATTAAAATACCA
CGGGAACCAGGAAATCCGGGAAAAGGCAATTATTGGACACTGGACCCTGCTTCTGAGGACATGTTTGATA
ACGGAAGCTTCCTTAGAAGGAGGAAAAGGTTTAAGAGGCACCAACAGGAGTTCTTTAAGGATGGACTCAT
GATGTACAACTCTCTGCCTTACTACAGACCCTACAGTGCTATCCAACCTCAGCCAGTGCTCCAGCAGACT
TCACTGACATGCATGGCAATACCAGAGACCTTGCCCATGTCAACTCACCTTGCACCCTACCCAGACATAA
AGAGGAAGGTTTCTTACCCTGCCCAGGGGGTACACAGGGGTTTTAAAGCCCAGGATGCTGATAACCATCC
CAATAATTCACAGAGCAAATGTTCATTCAGTATTGAGAACATCATGAGGAAACCCAAGGAGCCAGAGCCA
AATATTCAAAGCTTCAACTCACACTGGAACTATAATCATGTATTCCAGAGGCCAAGTTCCTGCCTTCTCC
CAGCTGTGCTTAACTTATCCACTGGCCCTCTGCTAGCCAATACTCAGGGTGCCAGGGGATACAACCTCAT
ACAATTCCCTGGGTGTTACTGATCTAGAACTATAGTGAGTCGTATTACGTAGATCCAGACATGATAAGAT
ACATTGATGAGTTTGGACAAACCACAACTAGAATGCAGTGAAAAAAATGCTTTATTTGTGAAATTTGTGA
TGCTATTGCTTTATTTGTAACCATTATAAGCTGCAATAAACAAGTTAACAACAACAATTGCATTCATTTT
ATGTTTCAGGTTCAGGGGGAGGTGTGGGAGGTTTTTTAATTCGCGGCCGCGGCGCCAATGCATTGGGCCC
GGTACCCAGCTTTTGTTCCCTTTAGTGAGGGTTAATTGCGCGCTTGGCGTAATCATGGTCATAGCTGTTT
CCTGTGTGAAATTGTTATCCGCTCACAATTCCACACAACATACGAGCCGGGAGCATAAAGTGTAAAGCCT
GGGGTGCCTAATGAGTGAGCTAACTCACATTAATTGCGTTGCGCTCACTGCCCGCTTTCCAGTCGGGAAA
CCTGTCGTGCCAGCTGCATTAATGAATCGGCCAACGCGCGGGGAGAGGCGGTTTGCGTATTGGGCGCTCT
TCCGCTTCCTCGCTCACTGACTCGCTGCGCTCGGTCGTTCGGCTGCGGCGAGCGGTATCAGCTCACTCAA
AGGCGGTAATACGGTTATCCACAGAATCAGGGGATAACGCAGGAAAGAACATGTGAGCAAAAGGCCAGCA
AAAGGCCAGGAACCGTAAAAAGGCCGCGTTGCTGGCGTTTTTCCATAGGCTCCGCCCCCCTGACGAGCAT
CACAAAAATCGACGCTCAAGTCAGAGGTGGCGAAACCCGACAGGACTATAAAGATACCAGGCGTTTCCCC
CTGGAAGCTCCCTCGTGCGCTCTCCTGTTCCGACCCTGCCGCTTACCGGATACCTGTCCGCCTTTCTCCC
TTCGGGAAGCGTGGCGCTTTCTCATAGCTCACGCTGTAGGTATCTCAGTTCGGTGTAGGTCGTTCGCTCC
AAGCTGGGCTGTGTGCACGAACCCCCCGTTCAGCCCGACCGCTGCGCCTTATCCGGTAACTATCGTCTTG
AGTCCAACCCGGTAAGACACGACTTATCGCCACTGGCAGCAGCCACTGGTAACAGGATTAGCAGAGCGAG
GTATGTAGGCGGTGCTACAGAGTTCTTGAAGTGGTGGCCTAACTACGGCTACACTAGAAGAACAGTATTT
GGTATCTGCGCTCTGCTGAAGCCAGTTACCTTCGGAAAAAGAGTTGGTAGCTCTTGATCCGGCAAACAAA
CCACCGCTGGTAGCGGTGGTTTTTTTGTTTGCAAGCAGCAGATTACGCGCAGAAAAAAAGGATCTCAAGA
AGATCCTTTGATCTTTTCTACGGGGTCTGACGCTCAGTGGAACGAAAACTCACGTTAAGGGATTTTGGTC
ATGAGATTATCAAAAAGGATCTTCACCTAGATCCTTTTAAATTAAAAATGAAGTTTTAAATCAATCTAAA
GTATATATGAGTAAACTTGGTCTGACAGTTACCAATGCTTAATCAGTGAGGCACCTATCTCAGCGATCTG
TCTATTTCGTTCATCCATAGTTGCCTGACTCCCCGTCGTGTAGATAACTACGATACGGGAGGGCTTACCA
TCTGGCCCCAGTGCTGCAATGATACCGCGAGACCCACGCTCACCGGCTCCAGATTTATCAGCAATAAACC
AGCCAGCCGGAAGGGCCGAGCGCAGAAGTGGTCCTGCAACTTTATCCGCCTCCATCCAGTCTATTAATTG
TTGCCGGGAAGCTAGAGTAAGTAGTTCGCCAGTTAATAGTTTGCGCAACGTTGTTGCCATTGCTACAGGC
ATCGTGGTGTCACGCTCGTCGTTTGGTATGGCTTCATTCAGCTCCGGTTCCCAACGATCAAGGCGAGTTA
CATGATCCCCCATGTTGTGCAAAAAAGCGGTTAGCTCCTTCGGTCCTCCGATCGTTGTCAGAAGTAAGTT
GGCCGCAGTGTTATCACTCATGGTTATGGCAGCACTGCATAATTCTCTTACTGTCATGCCATCCGTAAGA
TGCTTTTCTGTGACTGGTGAGTACTCAACCAAGTCATTCTGAGAATAGTGTATGCGGCGACCGAGTTGCT
CTTGCCCGGCGTCAATACGGGATAATACCGCGCCACATAGCAGAACTTTAAAAGTGCTCATCATTGGAAA
ACGTTCTTCGGGGCGAAAACTCTCAAGGATCTTACCGCTGTTGAGATCCAGTTCGATGTAACCCACTCGT
GCACCCAACTGATCTTCAGCATCTTTTACTTTCACCAGCGTTTCTGGGTGAGCAAAAACAGGAAGGCAAA
ATGCCGCAAAAAAGGGAATAAGGGCGACACGGAAATGTTGAATACTCATACTCTTCCTTTTTCAATATTA
TTGAAGCATTTATCAGGGTTATTGTCTCATGAGCGGATACATATTTGAATGTATTTAGAAAAATAAACAA
ATAGGGGTTCCGCGCACATTTCCCCGAAAAGTGCCACCTAAATTGTAAGCGTTAATATTTTGTTAAAATT
CGCGTTAAATTTTTGTTAAATCAGCTCATTTTTTAACCAATAGGCCGAAATCGGCAAAATCCCTTATAAA
TCAAAAGAATAGACCGAGATAGGGT
[37 nt withheld, positions 4016-4052]
AAAGAACGTGGACTCCAACGTCAAAGG
[49 nt withheld, positions 4080-4128]
T
[91 nt withheld, positions 4130-4220]
G
[124 nt withheld, positions 4222-4345]
CCCATTCGCCATTCAGGCTGCGCAACTGTTGGGAAGGGCGATCGGTGCGGGCCTCTTCGCTATTACGCCA
GTCGACCGCCAATTCAATATGGCGTATATGGACTCATGCCAATTCAATATGGTGGATCTGGACCTGTGCC
AATTCAATATGGCGTATATGGACTCGTGCCAATTCAATATGGTGGATCTGGACCCCAGCCAATTCAATAT
GGCGGACTTGGCACCATGCCAATTCAATATGGCGGACCTGGCACTGTGCCAACTGGGGAGGGGTCTACTT
GGCACGGTGCCAAGTTTGAGGAGGGGTCTTGGCCCTGTGCCAAGTCCGCCATATTGAATTGGCATGGTGC
CAATAATGGCGGCCATATTGGCTATATGCCAGGATCAATATATAGGCAATATCCAATATGGCCCTATGCC
AATATGGCTATTGGCCAGGTTCAATACTATGTATTGGCCCTATGCCATATAGTATTCCATATATGGGTTT
TCCTATTGACGTAGATAGCCCCTCCCAATGGGCGGTCCCATATACCATATATGGGGCTTCCTAATACCGC
CCATAGCCACTCCCCCATTGACGTCAATGGTCTCTATATATGGTCTTTCCTATTGACGTCATATGGGCGG
TCCTATTGACGTATATGGCGCCTCCCCCATTGACGTCAATTACGGTAAATGGCCCGCCTGGCTCAATGCC
CATTGACGTCAATAGGACCACCCACCATTGACGTCAATGGGATGGCTCATTGCCCATTCATATCCGTTCT
CACGCCCCCTATTGACGTCAATGACGGTAAATGGCCCACTTGGCAGTACATCAATATCTATTAATAGTAA
CTTGGCAAGTACATTACTATTGGAAGTACGCCAGGGTACATTGGCAGTACTCCCATTGACGTCAATGGCG
GTAAATGGCCCGCGATGGCTGCCAAGTACATCCCCATTGACGTCAATGGGGAGGGGCAATGACGCAAATG
GGCGTTCCATTGACGTAAATGGGCGGTAGGCGTGCCTAATGGGAGGTCTATATAAGCAATGCTCGTTTAG
GGAAC
