>Addgene plasmid #185515 | pCS2-foxd4l1.1-GARG-myc | depositor partial sequence | sequence record 366564 | pCS2-foxd4l1.1-GARG-myc-F-SP6
NNNNNNNNNNNNNNNNGNNNTCCCATCGATTTAAAGCTATGGAGCAAAAGCTCATTTCTGAAGAGGACTT
GAATGAAATGGAGCAAAAGCTCATTTCTGAAGAGGACTTGAATGAAATGGAGCAAAAGCTCATTTCTGAA
GAGGACTTGAATGAAATGGAGCAAAAGCTCATTTCTGAAGAGGACTTGAATGAAATGGAGCAAAAGCTCA
TTTCTGAAGAGGACTTGAATGAAATGGAGAGCTTGGGCGACCTCACCATGGAGCAAAAGCTCATTTCTGA
AGAGGACTTGAATTCAAGGCCTATGAGCTTTAGCCAGGAGTCTGGTGCCCATCATCACCCCCAGGATTAT
GCAGGACTTTCTGATGAGGAGGATGAAATTGATATTCTTGGAGAAGATGATCCCTGCAGCCTAAAGTCAC
ACTTTTACCTACAGCCCACACATTCAGTGATGGGGGACAGTGAGATGCTGAGTCCTTCCAAGCTCAGCTG
CACTGAAAGTGAGAGTGATTCCTCTGGAGAGAGTGAAGGAGGTACTTCTAAAGACTCCTCAACCACCCCA
ACTGGTAGCAAAGCCAAAAGGACTCTGGTAAAGCCTCCTTACTCTTACATTGCTCTAATCACCATGGCTA
TCCTGCAGAGTCCCCACAAGAAACTGACTCTCAGTGGCATCTGTGATTTTATCAGCAGCAAGTTCCCTTA
CTACAAGGACAAGTTCCCTGCTTGGCAGAATTCCATCAGGCACAACCTGTCCCTTAATGACTGCTTTATT
AAAATACCACGGGAACCAGGAAATCCGGGAAAAGGCAATTATTGGACACTGGACCCTGCTTCTGANGACA
TGTTTGATAACGGAAGCTTCCTTAGAAGGAGGAAAAGGNTTAAGAGGCACCAACAGGAGTTCTTTNANGA
TGGACTCATGATGTACAACTCTCTGCCTTACTACAGACCCTACAGTGCTATCCAACCTCAGCCAGTGCTC
CAGCAGACTTC
