>Addgene plasmid #185515 | pCS2-foxd4l1.1-GARG-myc | depositor partial sequence | sequence record 366565 | pCS2-foxd4l1.1-GARG-myc-M13R
GNNNNNNNNNGNATNNNNCTCACTAAAGGGAACAAAAGCTGGGTACCGGGCCCAATGCATTGGCGCCGCG
GCCGCGAATTAAAAAACCTCCCACACCTCCCCCTGAACCTGAAACATAAAATGAATGCAATTGTTGTTGT
TAACTTGTTTATTGCAGCTTATAATGGTTACAAATAAAGCAATAGCATCACAAATTTCACAAATAAAGCA
TTTTTTTCACTGCATTCTAGTTGTGGTTTGTCCAAACTCATCAATGTATCTTATCATGTCTGGATCTACG
TAATACGACTCACTATAGTTCTAGATCAGTAACACCCAGGGAATTGTATGAGGTTGTATCCCCTGGCACC
CTGAGTATTGGCTAGCAGAGGGCCAGTGGATAAGTTAAGCACAGCTGGGAGAAGGCAGGAACTTGGCCTC
TGGAATACATGATTATAGTTCCAGTGTGAGTTGAAGCTTTGAATATTTGGCTCTGGCTCCTTGGGTTTCC
TCATGATGTTCTCAATACTGAATGAACATTTGCTCTGTGAATTATTGGGATGGTTATCAGCATCCTGGGC
TTTAAAACCCCTGTGTACCCCCTGGGCAGGGTAAGAAACCTTCCTCTTTATGTCTGGGTAGGGTGCAAGG
TGAGTTGACATGGGCAAGGTCTCTGGTATTGCCATGCATGTCAGTGAAGTCTGCTGGAGCACTGGCTGAG
GTTGGATAGCACTGTAGGGTCTGTAGTAAGGCAGAGAGTTGTACATCATGAGTCCATCCTTAAAGAACTC
CTGTTGGTGCCTCTTAAACCTTTTCCTCCTTCTAAGGAAGCTTCCGTTATCAAACATGTCCTCAGAAGCA
GGGTCCAGTGTCCAATAATTGCCTTTTCCCGGATTTCCTGGTTCCCGTGGTATTTTAATAAAGCAGTCAT
TAAGGNACNNNTGTGCCTGATGGAATTCTGCCAAGCAGGAACTTGTCCTTGTANTAAGGAACTN
